>Addgene plasmid #43232 | II-AATC | depositor partial sequence | sequence record 58497 | II-AATC sequence 426 bps
CGTCTCGCTTAACCCCAGAGCAGGTCGTGGCAATCGCCTCCAACATTGGCGGGAAACAGGCACTCGAGAC
TGTCCAGCGCCTGCTTCCCGTGCTGTGCCAAGCGCACGGACTCACCCCAGAGCAGGTCGTGGCAATCGCC
TCCAACATTGGCGGGAAACAGGCACTCGAGACTGTCCAGCGCCTGCTTCCCGTGCTGTGCCAAGCGCACG
GCCTCACCCCAGAGCAGGTCGTGGCCATTGCCTCGAATGGAGGGGGCAAACAGGCGTTGGAAACCGTACA
ACGATTGCTGCCGGTGCTGTGCCAAGCGCACGGATTAACCCCAGAGCAGGTCGTGGCGATCGCAAGCCAC
GACGGAGGAAAGCAAGCCTTGGAAACAGTACAGAGGCTGTTGCCTGTGCTGTGCCAAGCGCACGGGCTCA
GAGACG
