>Addgene plasmid #43232 | II-AATC | addgene partial sequence | sequence record 61944 | M13-F20 5'-TGTAAAACGACGGCCAGT-3'
AGGGCGAATTGGGCCCTCTAGATGCATGCTCGAGCGGCCGCCAGTGTGATGGATATCTGCAGAATTCGCC
CTTAGTATCTTTCCTGTGCCCACGTCTCTGAGCCCGTGCGCTTGGCACAGCACAGGCAACAGCCTCTGTA
CTGTTTCCAAGGCTTGCTTTCCTCCGTCGTGGCTTGCGATCGCCACGACCTGCTCTGGGGTTAATCCGTG
CGCTTGGCACAGCACCGGCAGCAATCGTTGTACGGTTTCCAACGCCTGTTTGCCCCCTCCATTCGAGGCA
ATGGCCACGACCTGCTCTGGGGTGAGGCCGTGCGCTTGGCACAGCACGGGAAGCAGGCGCTGGACAGTCT
CGAGTGCCTGTTTCCCGCCAATGTTGGAGGCGATTGCCACGACCTGCTCTGGGGTGAGTCCGTGCGCTTG
GCACAGCACGGGAAGCAGGCGCTGGACAGTCTCGAGTGCCTGTTTCCCGCCAATGTTGGAGGCGATTGCC
ACGACCTGCTCTGGGGTTAAGCGAGACGCGCTAGGACGGCATCTATATAAGGGCGAATTCCAGCACACTG
GCGGCCGTTACTAGTGGATCCGAGCTCGGTACCAAGCTTGGCGTAATCATGGTCATAGCTGTTTCCTGTG
TGAAATTGTTATCCGCTCACAATTCCACACAACATACGAGCCGGAAGCATAAAGTGTAAAGCCTGGGGTG
CCTAATGAGTGAGCTAACTCACATTAATTGCGTTGCGCTCACTGCCCGCTTTCCAGTCGGGAAACCTGTC
GTGCCAGCTGCATTAATGAATCGGCCAACGCGCGGGGAGAGGCGGTTTGCGTATTGGGCGCTCTTCCGCT
TCCTCGCTCACTGACTCGCTGCGCTCGGTCGTTCGGCTGCGGCGAGCGGTATCAGCTCACTCAAA
