[The description below was written by a language model from this plasmid's Addgene catalogue record.]
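Description:
II-AATC is a bacterial cloning plasmid built on the commercial pCRII-TOPO backbone (about 4.0 kb without insert), into which a 426 bp synthetic insert was introduced by TOPO cloning. It is a high-copy plasmid maintained in E. coli, and the record lists both ampicillin and kanamycin resistance, consistent with the dual selection markers carried by this backbone. No feature table is provided, so the positions of the origin, resistance genes and other backbone elements are not documented here. The listed sequencing primers (T7 on the 5′ side and M13 reverse on the 3′ side) show that standard primer sites flank the insert for sequence verification.

The insert is described only by its name and as synthetic; the record does not spell out its composition. The associated publication describes a TALEN genome-editing system for generating human stem cell-based disease models, and the name is suggestive of a module in a TALE repeat assembly library. On that reading, "AATC" would denote the four target DNA bases recognised by a pre-assembled block of four repeats, and "II" its position in the ordered array; the 426 bp size is roughly compatible with four repeat units. This interpretation is an inference, not something stated in the fields. No promoter, tag or reporter for expression in mammalian cells is recorded, and the vector type is given as bacterial cloning, so the plasmid is best understood as a storage and source clone from which the insert is taken for assembling larger constructs rather than as an expression vector in its own right.
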