Addgene plasmid #43232: II-AATC
Depositing lab: Chad Cowan & Kiran Musunuru. Depositing organization: Harvard University. Publication: A TALEN Genome-Editing System for Generating Human Stem Cell-Based Disease Models. Ding Q, Lee YK, Schaefer EA, Peters DT, Veres A, Kim K, Kuperwasser N, Motola DL, Meissner TB, Hendriks WT, Trevisan M, Gupta RM, Moisan A, Banks E, Friesen M, Schinzel RT, Xia F, Tang A, Xia Y, Figueroa E, Wann A, Ahfeldt T, Daheron L, Zhang F, Rubin LL, Peng LF, Chung RT, Musunuru K, Cowan CA. Cell Stem Cell. 2012 Dec 12. pii: S1934-5909(12)00645-5. doi: 10.1016/j.stem.2012.11.011. PubMed 23246482.
Backbone
  Vector backbone: pCRII-TOPO
  Backbone manufacturer: Invitrogen
  Backbone size w/o insert (bp): 3973
  Vector type: Bacterial Cloning
Growth in bacteria
  Bacterial resistance: Ampicillin and Kanamycin, 100 & 50 μg/mL
  Growth temperature: 37°C
  Growth strain: Top10
  Copy number: High Copy
Gene/Insert
  Gene/Insert name: II-AATC
  Species: Synthetic
  Insert size (bp): 426
  Cloning method: TOPO Cloning
  Sequencing primers: 5′ T7; 3′ M13-rev
Terms and licenses: Academic/Nonprofit Terms; Industry Terms: Not Available to Industry
How to cite: II-AATC was a gift from Chad Cowan & Kiran Musunuru (Addgene plasmid # 43232 ; http://n2t.net/addgene:43232 ; RRID:Addgene_43232)
